Addgene plasmid #105029: pKLV2-U6gRNA5(Slc25a51-g2)-PGKpuroBFP-W
Purpose: Lentiviral gRNA plasmid targeting mouse Slc25a51 , co-expression of TagBFP
Depositing lab: Kosuke Yusa. Depositing organization: Wellcome Sanger Institute. Publication: Genome-wide CRISPR-KO Screen Uncovers mTORC1-Mediated Gsk3 Regulation in Naive Pluripotency Maintenance and Dissolution. Li M, Yu JSL, Tilgner K, Ong SH, Koike-Yusa H, Yusa K. Cell Rep. 2018 Jul 10;24(2):489-502. doi: 10.1016/j.celrep.2018.06.027. PubMed 29996108.
Backbone
  Vector backbone: pKLV2-U6gRNA5(BbsI)-PGKpuroBFP-W
  Backbone manufacturer: Yusa Lab
  Vector type: Mammalian Expression, Lentiviral, CRISPR
  Selectable markers: Puromycin
Growth in bacteria
  Bacterial resistance: Ampicillin, 100 μg/mL
  Growth temperature: 37°C
  Growth strain: NEB Stable
  Copy number: High Copy
Gene/Insert
  Gene/Insert name: Slc25a51
  gRNA/shRNA sequence: TACTTGTGTGGCTACTGCG
  Species: M. musculus (mouse)
  Entrez Gene: Slc25a51 (a.k.a. 9130208E07Rik, D130005A03Rik, Gm138, Mcart1)
  Promoter: U6
  Cloning method: Restriction Enzyme; 5′ cloning site BbsI (destroyed during cloning); 3′ cloning site BbsI (destroyed during cloning)
  Sequencing primers: 5′ LKO.1 5'
Terms and licenses: Academic/Nonprofit Terms; Industry Terms: Not Available to Industry
How to cite: pKLV2-U6gRNA5(Slc25a51-g2)-PGKpuroBFP-W was a gift from Kosuke Yusa (Addgene plasmid # 105029 ; http://n2t.net/addgene:105029 ; RRID:Addgene_105029)
