[The description below was written by a language model from this plasmid's Addgene catalogue record and pLannotate feature annotations shown in this document.]
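Description:
pKLV2-U6gRNA5(Slc25a51-g2)-PGKpuroBFP-W is an 8,650-nt lentiviral CRISPR guide RNA vector built on the pKLV2-U6gRNA5(BbsI)-PGKpuroBFP-W backbone. It carries a single guide (designated g2) targeting mouse Slc25a51, also known as Mcart1. The guide was inserted between two BbsI sites that were destroyed during cloning. This places it directly downstream of the human U6 RNA polymerase III promoter and upstream of a Streptococcus pyogenes tracrRNA-derived scaffold, so a complete sgRNA is transcribed. The plasmid does not encode Cas9, which must be supplied separately, for example in Cas9-expressing cells.

A second cassette downstream of the sgRNA unit uses the mouse PGK promoter to drive puromycin N-acetyltransferase followed by TagBFP. Transduced mammalian cells can therefore be selected with puromycin and tracked by blue fluorescence. The feature table leaves a short unannotated gap between the two coding regions, and the record does not state what linker joins them. A WPRE follows to enhance transcript expression.

The viral frame is HIV-1 based. A CMV enhancer/promoter is fused to a truncated 5' LTR to drive genomic RNA production in packaging cells. It is followed by the Ψ packaging signal with a gag fragment, the RRE for Rev-dependent export, and the cPPT/CTS. A truncated 3' LTR and a bGH polyadenylation signal close the frame.

In bacteria, the plasmid is maintained by a high-copy ColE1/pUC-type origin and ampicillin resistance. An f1 origin and lacZα/lac remnants from the cloning backbone are also present.

The construct was deposited in connection with a genome-wide CRISPR knockout screen on naive pluripotency maintenance and dissolution, and is suited to individual knockout of Slc25a51 in mouse cells.
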