Features (pLannotate 1.2.2; 28 found; start..end, strand, type, name):
     30..458     -  rep_origin     f1 ori (sequence partly withheld): f1 bacteriophage origin of replication; arrow indicates direction of (+) strand synthesis
    463..618     -  CDS            lacZα (fragment): LacZα fragment of β-galactosidase; lacZ fragment
    626..644     +  promoter       T7 promoter: promoter for bacteriophage T7 RNA polymerase
    658..958     +  enhancer       CMV enhancer: human cytomegalovirus immediate early enhancer
    959..1158    +  promoter       CMV promoter: human cytomegalovirus (CMV) immediate early promoter
   1176..1356    +  LTR            5' LTR (truncated): truncated 5' long terminal repeat (LTR) from HIV-1
   1403..1528    +  misc_feature   HIV-1 Ψ: packaging signal of human immunodeficiency virus type 1
   1512..1850    +  CDS            HIV-1 gag (fragment): gag protein from human immunodeficiency virus 1; gag
   2027..2260    +  misc_feature   RRE: The Rev response element (RRE) of HIV-1 allows for Rev-dependent mRNA export from the nucleus to the cytoplasm.
   2637..2737    +  CDS            Rev (fragment): human immunodeficiency virus 1 (HIV-1) Rev protein; rev; enhances nuclear export of unspliced and incompletely spliced viral mRNAs
   2787..2904    +  misc_feature   cPPT/CTS: central polypurine tract and central termination sequence of HIV-1
   2979..3219    +  promoter       U6 promoter: RNA polymerase III promoter for human U6 snRNA
   3266..3333    +  misc_RNA       tracrRNA (fragment): trans-activating CRISPR RNA for the Streptococcus pyogenes CRISPR/Cas9 system
   3356..3855    +  promoter       PGK promoter: mouse phosphoglycerate kinase 1 promoter
   3895..4491    +  CDS            PuroR (fragment): puromycin N-acetyltransferase; pac from Streptomyces; confers resistance to puromycin
   4564..5262    +  CDS            TagBFP: TagBFP is a basic (constitutively fluorescent) blue fluorescent protein published in 2008, derived from Entacmaea quadricolor. It is reported to be a very rapidly-maturing monomer with very low acid sensitivity.
   5274..5860    +  misc_feature   WPRE: woodchuck hepatitis virus posttranscriptional regulatory element
   5854..6000    +  CDS            nef (fragment): NEF_HV1LA - Experimental evidence at protein level: Swiss-Prot protein existence level 1. Extracellular Nef protein targets CD4(+) T-lymphocytes for apoptosis by interacting with CXCR4 surface receptors. From Human immunodeficiency virus type 1 group M subtype B (isolate Lai) (HIV-1).
   6008..6186    +  LTR            5' LTR (truncated): truncated 5' long terminal repeat (LTR) from HIV-1
   6212..6323    +  polyA_signal   bGH poly(A) signal: bovine growth hormone polyadenylation signal
   6462..6480    -  promoter       T3 promoter: promoter for bacteriophage T3 RNA polymerase
   6525..6541    -  protein_bind   lac operator: The lac repressor binds to the lac operator to inhibit transcription in E. coli. This inhibition can be relieved by adding lactose or isopropyl-β-D-thiogalactopyranoside (IPTG). lac repressor encoded by lacI
   6549..6579    -  promoter       lac promoter: promoter for the E. coli lac operon
   6594..6615    -  protein_bind   CAP binding site: CAP binding activates transcription in the presence of cAMP. E. coli catabolite activator protein
   6628..6720    -  CDS            lacI (fragment): lac repressor; lacI; The lac repressor binds to the lac operator to inhibit transcription in E. coli. This inhibition can be relieved by adding lactose or isopropyl-β-D-thiogalactopyranoside (IPTG).
   6903..7491    -  rep_origin     ori: high-copy-number ColE1/pMB1/pBR322/pUC origin of replication
   7662..8522    -  CDS            AmpR: β-lactamase; bla; confers resistance to ampicillin, carbenicillin, and related antibiotics
   8523..8627    -  promoter       AmpR promoter: bla
>Addgene plasmid #105029 | pKLV2-U6gRNA5(Slc25a51-g2)-PGKpuroBFP-W | addgene full sequence | sequence record 207374 | Addgene NGS Result
CTAAATTGTAAGCGTTAATATTTTGTTAAAATTCGCGTTAAATTTTTGTTAAATCAGCTCATTTTTTAAC
CAATAGGCCGAAATCGGCAAAATCCCTTATAAATCAAAAGAATAGACCGAGATAGGGT
[37 nt withheld, positions 129-165]
AAAGAACGTGGACTCCAACGTCAAAGG
[49 nt withheld, positions 193-241]
T
[91 nt withheld, positions 243-333]
G
[124 nt withheld, positions 335-458]
CCCATTCGCCATTCAGGCTGCGCAACTGTTGGGAAGGGCGATCGGTGCGGGCCTCTTCGCTATTACGCCA
GCTGGCGAAAGGGGGATGTGCTGCAAGGCGATTAAGTTGGGTAACGCCAGGGTTTTCCCAGTCACGACGT
TGTAAAACGACGGCCAGTGAGCGCGCGTAATACGACTCACTATAGGGCGAATTGACTAGTACATAACTTA
CGGTAAATGGCCCGCCTGGCTGACCGCCCAACGACCCCCGCCCATTGACGTCAATAATGACGTATGTTCC
CATAGTAACGCCAATAGGGACTTTCCATTGACGTCAATGGGTGGAGTATTTACGGTAAACTGCCCACTTG
GCAGTACATCAAGTGTATCATATGCCAAGTACGCCCCCTATTGACGTCAATGACGGTAAATGGCCCGCCT
GGCATTATGCCCAGTACATGACCTTATGGGACTTTCCTACTTGGCAGTACATCTACGTATTAGTCATCGC
TATTACCATGGTGATGCGGTTTTGGCAGTACATCAATGGGCGTGGATAGCGGTTTGACTCACGGGGATTT
CCAAGTCTCCACCCCATTGACGTCAATGGGAGTTTGTTTTGGCACCAAAATCAACGGGACTTTCCAAAAT
GTCGTAACAACTCCGCCCCATTGACGCAAATGGGCGGTAGGCGTGTACGGTGGGAGGTCTATATAAGCAG
CGCGTTTTGCCTGTACTGGGTCTCTCTGGTTAGACCAGATCTGAGCCTGGGAGCTCTCTGGCTAACTAGG
GAACCCACTGCTTAAGCCTCAATAAAGCTTGCCTTGAGTGCTTCAAGTAGTGTGTGCCCGTCTGTTGTGT
GACTCTGGTAACTAGAGATCCCTCAGACCCTTTTAGTCAGTGTGGAAAATCTCTAGCAGTGGCGCCCGAA
CAGGGACTTGAAAGCGAAAGGGAAACCAGAGGAGCTCTCTCGACGCAGGACTCGGCTTGCTGAAGCGCGC
ACGGCAAGAGGCGAGGGGCGGCGACTGGTGAGTACGCCAAAAATTTTGACTAGCGGAGGCTAGAAGGAGA
GAGATGGGTGCGAGAGCGTCAGTATTAAGCGGGGGAGAATTAGATCGCGATGGGAAAAAATTCGGTTAAG
GCCAGGGGGAAAGAAAAAATATAAATTAAAACATATAGTATGGGCAAGCAGGGAGCTAGAACGATTCGCA
GTTAATCCTGGCCTGTTAGAAACATCAGAAGGCTGTAGACAAATACTGGGACAGCTACAACCATCCCTTC
AGACAGGATCAGAAGAACTTAGATCATTATATAATACAGTAGCAACCCTCTATTGTGTGCATCAAAGGAT
AGAGATAAAAGACACCAAGGAAGCTTTAGACAAGATAGAGGAAGAGCAAAACAAAAGTAAGACCACCGCA
CAGCAAGCGGCCGGCCGCGCTGATCTTCAGACCTGGAGGAGGAGATATGAGGGACAATTGGAGAAGTGAA
TTATATAAATATAAAGTAGTAAAAATTGAACCATTAGGAGTAGCACCCACCAAGGCAAAGAGAAGAGTGG
TGCAGAGAGAAAAAAGAGCAGTGGGAATAGGAGCTTTGTTCCTTGGGTTCTTGGGAGCAGCAGGAAGCAC
TATGGGCGCAGCGTCAATGACGCTGACGGTACAGGCCAGACAATTATTGTCTGGTATAGTGCAGCAGCAG
AACAATTTGCTGAGGGCTATTGAGGCGCAACAGCATCTGTTGCAACTCACAGTCTGGGGCATCAAGCAGC
TCCAGGCAAGAATCCTGGCTGTGGAAAGATACCTAAAGGATCAACAGCTCCTGGGGATTTGGGGTTGCTC
TGGAAAACTCATTTGCACCACTGCTGTGCCTTGGAATGCTAGTTGGAGTAATAAATCTCTGGAACAGATT
TGGAATCACACGACCTGGATGGAGTGGGACAGAGAAATTAACAATTACACAAGCTTAATACACTCCTTAA
TTGAAGAATCGCAAAACCAGCAAGAAAAGAATGAACAAGAATTATTGGAATTAGATAAATGGGCAAGTTT
GTGGAATTGGTTTAACATAACAAATTGGCTGTGGTATATAAAATTATTCATAATGATAGTAGGAGGCTTG
GTAGGTTTAAGAATAGTTTTTGCTGTACTTTCTATAGTGAATAGAGTTAGGCAGGGATATTCACCATTAT
CGTTTCAGACCCACCTCCCAACCCCGAGGGGACCCGACAGGCCCGAAGGAATAGAAGAAGAAGGTGGAGA
GAGAGACAGAGACAGATCCATTCGATTAGTGAACGGATCGGCACTGCGTGCGCCAATTCTGCAGACAAAT
GGCAGTATTCATCCACAATTTTAAAAGAAAAGGGGGGATTGGGGGGTACAGTGCAGGGGAAAGAATAGTA
GACATAATAGCAACAGACATACAAACTAAAGAATTACAAAAACAAATTACAAAAATTCAAAATTTTCGGG
TTTATTACAGGGACAGCAGAGATCCAGTTTGGTTAGTACCGGGCCCTACGCGTCCAAGGTCGGGCAGGAA
GAGGGCCTATTTCCCATGATTCCTTCATATTTGCATATACGATACAAGGCTGTTAGAGAGATAATTAGAA
TTAATTTGACTGTAAACACAAAGATATTAGTACAAAATACGTGACGTAGAAAGTAATAATTTCTTGGGTA
GTTTGCAGTTTTAAAATTATGTTTTAAAATGGACTATCATATGCTTACCGTAACTTGAAAGTATTTCGAT
TTCTTGGCTTTATATATCTTGTGGAAAGGACGAAACACCGTACTTGTGTGGCTACTGCGGTTTAAGAGCT
ATGCTGGAAACAGCATAGCAAGTTTAAATAAGGCTAGTCCGTTATCAACTTGAAAAAGTGGCACCGAGTC
GGTGCTTTTTTTGGATCCAATTCTACCGGGTAGGGGAGGCGCTTTTCCCAAGGCAGTCTGGAGCATGCGC
TTTAGCAGCCCCGCTGGGCACTTGGCGCTACACAAGTGGCCTCTGGCCTCGCACACATTCCACATCCACC
GGTAGGCGCCAACCGGCTCCGTTCTTTGGTGGCCCCTTCGCGCCACCTTCTACTCCTCCCCTAGTCAGGA
AGTTCCCCCCCGCCCCGCAGCTCGCGTCGTGCAGGACGTGACAAATGGAAGTAGCACGTCTCACTAGTCT
CGTGCAGATGGACAGCACCGCTGAGCAATGGAAGCGGGTAGGCCTTTGGGGCAGCGGCCAATAGCAGCTT
TGCTCCTTCGCTTTCTGGGCTCAGAGGCTGGGAAGGGGTGGGTCCGGGGGCGGGCTCAGGGGCGGGCTCA
GGGGCGGGGCGGGCGCCCGAAGGTCCTCCGGAGGCCCGGCATTCTGCACGCTTCAAAAGCGCACGTCTGC
CGCGCTGTTCTCCTCTTCCTCATCTCCGGGCCTTTCGACCTGCATCCATCTAGATCTCGAGCAGCTGAAG
CTTACCATGACCGAGTACAAGCCCACGGTGCGCCTCGCCACCCGCGACGACGTCCCCAGGGCCGTACGCA
CCCTCGCCGCCGCGTTCGCCGACTACCCCGCCACGCGCCACACCGTCGATCCGGACCGCCACATCGAGCG
GGTCACCGAGCTGCAAGAACTCTTCCTCACGCGCGTCGGGCTCGACATCGGCAAGGTGTGGGTCGCGGAC
GACGGCGCCGCGGTGGCGGTCTGGACCACGCCGGAGAGCGTCGAAGCGGGGGCGGTGTTCGCCGAGATCG
GCCCGCGCATGGCCGAGTTGAGCGGTTCCCGGCTGGCCGCGCAGCAACAGATGGAAGGCCTCCTGGCGCC
GCACCGGCCCAAGGAGCCCGCGTGGTTCCTGGCCACCGTCGGCGTCTCGCCCGACCACCAGGGCAAGGGT
CTGGGCAGCGCCGTCGTGCTCCCCGGAGTGGAGGCGGCCGAGCGCGCCGGGGTGCCCGCCTTCCTGGAGA
CCTCCGCGCCCCGCAACCTCCCCTTCTACGAGCGGCTCGGCTTCACCGTCACCGCCGACGTCGAGGTGCC
CGAAGGACCGCGCACCTGGTGCATGACCCGCAAGCCCGGTGCCGGCGGCGGGTCCGGAGGAGAGGGCAGA
GGAAGTCTCCTAACATGCGGTGACGTGGAGGAGAATCCTGGCCCAATGAGCGAGCTGATTAAGGAGAACA
TGCACATGAAGCTGTACATGGAGGGCACCGTGGACAACCATCACTTCAAGTGCACATCCGAGGGCGAAGG
CAAGCCCTACGAGGGCACCCAGACCATGAGAATCAAGGTGGTCGAGGGCGGCCCTCTCCCCTTCGCCTTC
GACATCCTGGCTACTAGCTTCCTCTACGGCAGCAAGACCTTCATCAACCACACCCAGGGCATCCCCGACT
TCTTCAAGCAGTCCTTCCCTGAGGGCTTCACATGGGAGAGAGTCACCACATACGAGGACGGGGGCGTGCT
GACCGCTACCCAGGACACCAGCCTCCAGGACGGCTGCCTCATCTACAACGTCAAGATCAGAGGGGTGAAC
TTCACATCCAACGGCCCTGTGATGCAGAAGAAAACACTCGGCTGGGAGGCCTTCACCGAGACGCTGTACC
CCGCTGACGGCGGCCTGGAAGGCAGAAACGACATGGCCCTGAAGCTCGTGGGCGGGAGCCATCTGATCGC
AAACATCAAGACCACATATAGATCCAAGAAACCCGCTAAGAACCTCAAGATGCCTGGCGTCTACTATGTG
GACTACAGACTGGAAAGAATCAAGGAGGCCAACAACGAGACCTACGTCGAGCAGCACGAGGTGGCAGTGG
CCAGATACTGCGACCTCCCTAGCAAACTGGGGCACAAGCTTAATTGAGCGGCCGCTCAACCTCTGGATTA
CAAAATTTGTGAAAGATTGACTGGTATTCTTAACTATGTTGCTCCTTTTACGCTATGTGGATACGCTGCT
TTAATGCCTTTGTATCATGCTATTGCTTCCCGTATGGCTTTCATTTTCTCCTCCTTGTATAAATCCTGGT
TGCTGTCTCTTTATGAGGAGTTGTGGCCCGTTGTCAGGCAACGTGGCGTGGTGTGCACTGTGTTTGCTGA
CGCAACCCCCACTGGTTGGGGCATTGCCACCACCTGTCAGCTCCTTTCCGGGACTTTCGCTTTCCCCCTC
CCTATTGCCACGGCGGAACTCATCGCCGCCTGCCTTGCCCGCTGCTGGACAGGGGCTCGGCTGTTGGGCA
CTGACAATTCCGTGGTGTTGTCGGGGAAATCATCGTCCTTTCCTTGGCTGCTCGCCTGTGTTGCCACCTG
GATTCTGCGCGGGACGTCCTTCTGCTACGTCCCTTCGGCCCTCAATCCAGCGGACCTTCCTTCCCGCGGC
CTGCTGCCGGCTCTGCGGCCTCTTCCGCGTCTACGCCTTCGCCCTCAGACGAGTCGGATCTCCCTTTGGG
CCGCCTCCCCGCAGGTACCTTTAAGACCAATGACTTACAAGGCAGCTGTAGATCTTAGCCACTTTTTAAA
AGAAAAGGGGGGACTGGAAGGGCTAATTCACTCCCAAAGAAGTCAAGATCTGCTTTTTGCCTGTACTGGG
TCTCTCTGGTTAGACCAGAGTCTCTCTGGTTAGACCAGATCTGAGCCTGGGAGCTCTCTGGCTAACTAGG
GAACCCACTGCTTAAGCCTCAATAAAGCTTGCCTTGAGTGCTTCAAGTAGTGTGTGCCCGTCTGTTGTGT
GACTCTGGTAACTAGAGATCCCTCAGACCCTTTTAGTCAGTGTGGAAAATCTCTAGCAGTTTAAACCCGC
TGATCAGCCTCGACTGTGCCTTCTAGTTGCCAGCCATCTGTTGTTTGCCCCTCCCCCGTGCCTTCCTTGA
CCCTGGAAGGTGCCACTCCCACTGTCCTTTCCTAATAAAATGAGGAAATTGCATCGCATTGTCTGAGTAG
GTGTCATTCTATTCTGGGGGGTGGGGTGGGGCAGGACAGCAAGGGGGAGGATTGGGAAGTCAATAGCAGG
CATGCTGGGGATGCGGTGGGCTCTATGGGCGGCCGTTAATTAAGCTTTTGTTCCCTTTAGTGAGGGTTAA
TTGCGCGCTTGGCGTAATCATGGTCATAGCTGTTTCCTGTGTGAAATTGTTATCCGCTCACAATTCCACA
CAACATACGAGCCGGGAGCATAAAGTGTAAAGCCTGGGGTGCCTAATGAGTGAGCTAACTCACATTAATT
GCGTTGCGCTCACTGCCCGCTTTCCAGTCGGGAAACCTGTCGTGCCAGCTGCATTAATGAATCGGCCAAC
GCGCGGGGAGAGGCGGTTTGCGTATTGGGCGCTCTTCCGCTTCCTCGCTCACTGACTCGCTGCGCTCGGT
CGTTCGGCTGCGGCGAGCGGTATCAGCTCACTCAAAGGCGGTAATACGGTTATCCACAGAATCAGGGGAT
AACGCAGGAAAGAACATGTGAGCAAAAGGCCAGCAAAAGGCCAGGAACCGTAAAAAGGCCGCGTTGCTGG
CGTTTTTCCATAGGCTCCGCCCCCCTGACGAGCATCACAAAAATCGACGCTCAAGTCAGAGGTGGCGAAA
CCCGACAGGACTATAAAGATACCAGGCGTTTCCCCCTGGAAGCTCCCTCGTGCGCTCTCCTGTTCCGACC
CTGCCGCTTACCGGATACCTGTCCGCCTTTCTCCCTTCGGGAAGCGTGGCGCTTTCTCATAGCTCACGCT
GTAGGTATCTCAGTTCGGTGTAGGTCGTTCGCTCCAAGCTGGGCTGTGTGCACGAACCCCCCGTTCAGCC
CGACCGCTGCGCCTTATCCGGTAACTATCGTCTTGAGTCCAACCCGGTAAGACACGACTTATCGCCACTG
GCAGCAGCCACTGGTAACAGGATTAGCAGAGCGAGGTATGTAGGCGGTGCTACAGAGTTCTTGAAGTGGT
GGCCTAACTACGGCTACACTAGAAGAACAGTATTTGGTATCTGCGCTCTGCTGAAGCCAGTTACCTTCGG
AAAAAGAGTTGGTAGCTCTTGATCCGGCAAACAAACCACCGCTGGTAGCGGTGGTTTTTTTGTTTGCAAG
CAGCAGATTACGCGCAGAAAAAAAGGATCTCAAGAAGATCCTTTGATCTTTTCTACGGGGTCTGACGCTC
AGTGGAACGAAAACTCACGTTAAGGGATTTTGGTCATGAGATTATCAAAAAGGATCTTCACCTAGATCCT
TTTAAATTAAAAATGAAGTTTTAAATCAATCTAAAGTATATATGAGTAAACTTGGTCTGACAGTTACCAA
TGCTTAATCAGTGAGGCACCTATCTCAGCGATCTGTCTATTTCGTTCATCCATAGTTGCCTGACTCCCCG
TCGTGTAGATAACTACGATACGGGAGGGCTTACCATCTGGCCCCAGTGCTGCAATGATACCGCGAGACCC
ACGCTCACCGGCTCCAGATTTATCAGCAATAAACCAGCCAGCCGGAAGGGCCGAGCGCAGAAGTGGTCCT
GCAACTTTATCCGCCTCCATCCAGTCTATTAATTGTTGCCGGGAAGCTAGAGTAAGTAGTTCGCCAGTTA
ATAGTTTGCGCAACGTTGTTGCCATTGCTACAGGCATCGTGGTGTCACGCTCGTCGTTTGGTATGGCTTC
ATTCAGCTCCGGTTCCCAACGATCAAGGCGAGTTACATGATCCCCCATGTTGTGCAAAAAAGCGGTTAGC
TCCTTCGGTCCTCCGATCGTTGTCAGAAGTAAGTTGGCCGCAGTGTTATCACTCATGGTTATGGCAGCAC
TGCATAATTCTCTTACTGTCATGCCATCCGTAAGATGCTTTTCTGTGACTGGTGAGTACTCAACCAAGTC
ATTCTGAGAATAGTGTATGCGGCGACCGAGTTGCTCTTGCCCGGCGTCAATACGGGATAATACCGCGCCA
CATAGCAGAACTTTAAAAGTGCTCATCATTGGAAAACGTTCTTCGGGGCGAAAACTCTCAAGGATCTTAC
CGCTGTTGAGATCCAGTTCGATGTAACCCACTCGTGCACCCAACTGATCTTCAGCATCTTTTACTTTCAC
CAGCGTTTCTGGGTGAGCAAAAACAGGAAGGCAAAATGCCGCAAAAAAGGGAATAAGGGCGACACGGAAA
TGTTGAATACTCATACTCTTCCTTTTTCAATATTATTGAAGCATTTATCAGGGTTATTGTCTCATGAGCG
GATACATATTTGAATGTATTTAGAAAAATAAACAAATAGGGGTTCCGCGCACATTTCCCCGAAAAGTGCC
AC
